>Addgene plasmid #164743 | LjUBQ:MtIDA10:T35s | addgene full sequence | sequence record 325514 | Addgene Partial NGS Result
TCGTGACCCAGGGCGATGCCTGCTTGCCGAATATCATGGTGGAAAATGGCCGCTTTTCTGGATTCATCGA
CTGTGGCCGGCTGGGTGTGGCGGACCGCTATCAGGACATAGCGTTGGCTACCCGTGATATTGCTGAAGAG
CTTGGCGGCGAATGGGCTGACCGCTTCCTCGTGCTTTACGGTATCGCCGCTCCCGATTCGCAGCGCATCG
CCTTCTATCGCCTTCTTGACGAGTTCTTCTGAGCTTGTCAAGCAGATCGTTCAAACATTTGGCAATAAAG
TTTCTTAAGATTGAATCCTGTTGCCGGTCTTGCGATGATTATCATATAATTTCTGTTGAATTACGTTAAG
CATGTAATAATTAACATGTAATGCATGACGTTATTTATGAGATGGGTTTTTATGATTAGAGTCCCGCAAT
TATACATTTAATACGCGATAGAAAACAAAATATAGCGCGCAAACTAGGATAAATTATCGCGCGCGGTGTC
ATCTATGTTACTAGATCGACGCTGGATCCGAATTCGGCATTGTCTTCACAGAGTGGGGCCCACTGCATCC
ACCCCAGTACATTAAAAACGTCCGCAATGTGTTATTAAGTTGTCTAAGCGTCAATTTGTTTACACCACAA
TATATCCTGCCACCAGCCAGCCAACAGCTCCCCGACCGGCAGCTCGGCACAAAATCACCACTCGATACAG
GCAGCCCATCAGTCAGATCAGGATCTCCTTTGCGACGCTCACCGGGCTGGTTGCCCTCGCCGCTGGGCTG
GCGGCCGTCTATGGCCCTGCAAACGCGCCAGAAACGCCGTCGAAGCCGTGTGCGAGACACCGCGGCCGCC
GGCGTTGTGGATACCTCGCGGAAAACTTGGCCCTCACTGACAGATGAGGGGCGGACGTTGACACTTGAGG
GGCCGACTCACCCGGCGCGGCGTTGACAGATGAGGGGCAGGCTCGATTTCGGCCGGCGACGTGGAGCTGG
CCAGCCTCGCAAATCGGCGAAAACGCCTGATTTTACGCGAGTTTCCCACAGATGATGTGGACAAGCCTGG
GGATAAGTGCCCTGCGGTATTGACACTTGAGGGGCGCGACTACTGACAGATGAGGGGCGCGATCCTTGAC
ACTTGAGGGGCAGAGTGCTGACAGATGAGGGGCGCACCTATTGACATTTGAGGGGCTGTCCACAGGCAGA
AAATCCAGCATTTGCAAGGGTTTCCGCCCGTTTTTCGGCCACCGCTAACCTGTCTTTTAACCTGCTTTTA
AACCAATATTTATAAACCTTGTTTTTAACCAGGGCTGCGCCCTGTGCGCGTGACCGCGCACGCCGAAGGG
GGGTGCCCCCCCTTCTCGAACCCTCCCGGCCCGCTAACGCGGGCCTCCCATCCCCCCAGGGGCTGCGCCC
CTCGGCCGCGAACGGCCTCACCCCAAAAATGGCAGCGCTGGCCAATTCGTGCGCGGAACCCCTATTTGTT
TATTTTTCTAAATACATTCAAATATGTATCCGCTCATGAGACAATAACCTTGATAAATGCTTCAATAATA
TTGAAAAAGGAAGAGTATGAGTATTCAACATTTCCGTGTCGCCCTTATTCCCTTTTTTGCGGCATTTTGC
CTTCCTGTTTTTGCTCACCCAGAAACGCTGGTGAAAGTAAAAGATGCTGAAGATCAGTTGGGTGCACGAG
TGGGTTACATCGAACTGGATCTCAACAGCGGTAAGATCCTTGAGAGTTTTCGCCCCGAAGAACGTTTTCC
AATGATGAGCACTTTTAAAGTTCTGCTATGTGGCGCGGTATTATCCCGTATTGACGCCGGGCAAGAGCAA
CTCGGTCGCCGCATACACTATTCTCAGAATGACTTGGTTGAGTACTCACCAGTCACAGAAAAGCATCTTA
CGGATGGCATGACAGTAAGAGAATTATGCAGTGCTGCCATAACCATGAGTGATAACACTGCGGCCAACTT
ACTTCTGACAACGATCGGAGGACCGAAGGAGCTAACCGCTTTTTTGCACAACATGGGGGATCATGTAACT
CGCCTTGATCGTTGGGAACCGGAGCTGAATGAAGCCATACCAAACGACGAGCGTGACACCACGATGCCTG
TAGCAATGGCAACAACGTTGCGCAAACTATTAACTGGCGAACTACTTACTCTAGCTTCCCGGCAACAATT
AATAGACTGGATGGAGGCGGATAAAGTTGCAGGACCACTTCTGCGCTCGGCCCTTCCGGCTGGCTGGTTT
ATTGCTGATAAATCTGGAGCCGGTGAGCGTGGTTCTCGCGGTATCATTGCAGCACTGGGGCCAGATGGTA
AGCCCTCCCGTATCGTAGTTATCTACACGACGGGGAGTCAGGCAACTATGGATGAACGAAATAGACAGAT
CGCTGAGATAGGTGCCTCACTGATTAAGCATTGGTAACTGTCAGACCAAGTTTACTCATATATACTTTAG
ATTGATTTAAAACTTCATTTTTAATTTAAAAGGATCTAGGTGAAGATCCTTTTTGATAATCTCATGACCA
AAATCCCTTAACGTGAGTTTTCGTTCCACTGAGCGTCAGACCCCGTAGAAAAGATCAAAGGATCTTCTTG
AGATCCTTTTTTTCTGCGCGTAATCTGCTGCTTGCAAACAAAAAAACCACCGCTACCAGCGGTGGTTTGT
TTGCCGGATCAAGAGCTACCAACTCTTTTTCCGAAGGTAACTGGCTTCAGCAGAGCGCAGATACCAAATA
CTGTTCTTCTAGTGTAGCCGTAGTTAGGCCACCACTTCAAGAACTCTGTAGCACCGCCTACATACCTCGC
TCTGCTAATCCTGTTACCAGTGGCTGCTGCCAGTGGCGATAAGTCGTGTCTTACCGGGTTGGACTCAAGA
CGATAGTTACCGGATAAGGCGCAGCGGTCGGGCTGAACGGGGGGTTCGTGCACACAGCCCAGCTTGGAGC
GAACGACCTACACCGAACTGAGATACCTACAGCGTGAGCTATGAGAAAGCGCCACGCTTCCCGAAGGGAG
AAAGGCGGACAGGTATCCGGTAAGCGGCAGGGTCGGAACAGGAGAGCGCACGAGGGAGCTTCCAGGGGGA
AACGCCTGGTATCTTTATAGTCCTGTCGGGTTTCGCCACCTCTGACTTGAGCGTCGATTTTTGTGATGCT
CGTCAGGGGGGCGGAGCCTATGGAAAAACGCCAGCAACGCGGCCTTTTTACGGTTCCTGGCAGATCCTAG
ATGTGGCGCAACGATGCCGGCGACAAGCAGGAGCGCACCGACTTCTTCCGCATCAAGTGTTTTGGCTCTC
AGGCCGAGGCCCACGGCAAGTATTTGGGCAAGGGGTCGCTGGTATTCGTGCAGGGCAAGATTCGGAATAC
CAAGTACGAGAAGGACGGCCAGACGGTCTACGGGACCGACTTCATTGCCGATAAGGTGGATTATCTGGAC
ACCAAGGCACCAGGCGGGTCAAATCAGGAATAAGGGCACATTGCCCCGGCGTGAGTCGGGGCAATCCCGC
AAGGAGGGTGAATGAATCGGACGTTTGACCGGAAGGCATACAGGCAAGAACTGATCGACGCGGGGTTTTC
CGCCGAGGATGCCGAAACCATCGCAAGCCGCACCGTCATGCGTGCGCCCCGCGAAACCTTCCAGTCCGTC
GGCTCGATGGTCCAGCAAGCTACGGCCAAGATCGAGCGCGACAGCGTGCAACTGGCTCCCCCTGCCCTGC
CCGCGCCATCGGCCGCCGTGGAGCGTTCGCGTCGTCTTGAACAGGAGGCGGCAGGTTTGGCGAAGTCGAT
GACCATCGACACGCGAGGAACTATGACGACCAAGAAGCGAAAAACCGCCGGCGAGGACCTGGCAAAACAG
GTCAGCGAGGCCAAGCAGGCCGCGTTGCTGAAACACACGAAGCAGCAGATCAAGGAAATGCAGCTTTCCT
TGTTCGATATTGCGCCGTGGCCGGACACGATGCGAGCGATGCCAAACGACACGGCCCGCTCTGCCCTGTT
CACCACGCGCAACAAGAAAATCCCGCGCGAGGCGCTGCAAAACAAGGTCATTTTCCACGTCAACAAGGAC
GTGAAGATCACCTACACCGGCGTCGAGCTGCGGGCCGACGATGACGAACTGGTGTGGCAGCAGGTGTTGG
AGTACGCGAAGCGCACCCCTATCGGCGAGCCGATCACCTTCACGTTCTACGAGCTTTGCCAGGACCTGGG
CTGGTCGATCAATGGCCGGTATTACACGAAGGCCGAGGAATGCCTGTCGCGCCTACAGGCGACGGCGATG
GGCTTCACGTCCGACCGCGTTGGGCACCTGGAATCGGTGTCGCTGCTGCACCGCTTCCGCGTCCTGGACC
GTGGCAAGAAAACGTCCCGTTGCCAGGTCCTGATCGACGAGGAAATCGTCGTGCTGTTTGCTGGCGACCA
CTACACGAAATTCATATGGGAGAAGTACCGCAAGCTGTCGCCGACGGCCCGACGGATGTTCGACTATTTC
AGCTCGCACCGGGAGCCGTACCCGCTCAAGCTGGAAACCTTCCGCCTCATGTGCGGATCGGATTCCACCC
GCGTGAAGAAGTGGCGCGAGCAGGTCGGCGAAGCCTGCGAAGAGTTGCGAGGCAGCGGCCTGGTGGAACA
CGCCTGGGTCAATGATGACCTGGTGCATTGCAAACGCTAGGGCCTTGTGGGGTCAGTTCCGGCTGGGGGT
TCAGCAGCCAGCGCCTGATCTGGGGAACCCTGTGGTTGGCATGCACATACAAATGGACGAACGGATAAAC
CTTTTCACGCCCTTTTAAATATCCGATTATTCTAATAAACGCTCTTTTCTCTTAGGTTTACCCGCCAATA
TATCCTGTCAAACACTGATAGTTTAAACCACTTCGTGCAGAAGACAATTGCGGAGAGCGGAGAATTAAGG
GAGTCACGTTATGACCCCCGCCGATGACGCGGGACAAGCCGTTTTACGTTTGGAACTGACAGAACCGCAA
CGTTGAAGGAGCCACTCAGCCGCGGGTTTCTGGAGTTTAATGAGCTAAGCACATACGTCAGAAACCATTA
TTGCGCGTTCAAAAGTCGCCTAAGGTCACTATCAGCTAGCAAATATTTCTTGTCAAAAATGCTCCACTGA
CGTTCCATAAATTCCCCTCGGTATCCAATTAGAGTCTCATATTCACTCTCAAATGATTGAACAAGATGGA
TTGCACGCAGGTTCTCCGGCCGCTTGGGTGGAGAGGCTATTCGGCTATGACTGGGCACAACAGACAATCG
GCTGCTCTGATGCCGCCGTGTTCCGGCTGTCAGCGCAGGGGCGCCCGGTTCTTTTTGTCAAGACCGACCT
GTCCGGTGCCCTGAATGAACTCCAAGACGAGGCAGCGCGGCTATCGTGGCTGGCCACGACGGGCGTTCCT
TGCGCAGCTGTGCTCGACGTTGTCACTGAAGCGGGAAGGGACTGGCTGCTATTGGGCGAAGTGCCGGGGC
AGGATCTCCTGTCATCTCACCTTGCTCCTGCCGAGAAAGTATCCATCATGGCTGATGCAATGCGGCGGCT
GCATACGCTTGATCCGGCTACCTGCCCATTCGACCACCAAGCGAAACATCGCATCGAGCGAGGACGTACT
CGGATGGAAGCCGGTCTTGTCGATCAGGATGATCTGGACGAAGAGCATCAGGGGCTCGCGCCAGCCGAAC
TGTTCGCCAGGCTCAAGGCGCGGATGCCCGACGGCGAGGATCTCGTCGTGACCCAGGGCGATGCCTGCTT
GCCGAATATCATGGTGGAAAATGGCCGCTTTTCTGGATTCATCGACTGTGGCCGGCTGGGTGTGGCGGAC
CGCTATCAGGACATAGCGTTGGCTACCCGTGATATTGCTGAAGAGCTTGGCGGCGAATGGGCTGACCGCT
TCCTCGTGCTTTACGGTATCGCCGCTCCCGATTCGCAGCGCATCGCCTTCTATCGCCTTCTTGACGAGTT
CTTCTGAGCTTGTCAAGCAGATCGTTCAAACATTTGGCAATAAAGTTTCTTAAGATTGAATCCTGTTGCC
GGTCTTGCGATGATTATCATATAATTTCTGTTGAATTACGTTAAGCATGTAATAATTAACATGTAATGCA
TGACGTTATTTATGAGATGGGTTTTTATGATTAGAGTCCCGCAATTATACATTTAATACGCGATAGAAAA
CAAAATATAGCGCGCAAACTAGGATAAATTATCGCGCGCGGTGTCATCTATGTTACTAGATCGACGCTGG
ATCCGAATTCGGCAGGGCCCACTGCATCCACCCCAGTACATTAAAAACGTCCGCAATGTGTTATTAAGTT
GTCTAAGCGTCAATTTGTTTACACCACAATATATCCTGCCACCAGCCAGCCAACAGCTCCCCGACCGGCA
GCTCGGCACAAAATCACCACTCGATACAGGCAGCCCATCAGCCGTGCGGCTGCATGAAATCCTGGCCGGT
TTGTCTGATGCCAAGCTGGCGGCCTGGCCGGCCAGCTTGGCCGCTGAAGAAACCGAGCGCCGCCGTCTAA
AAAGGTGATGTGTATTTGAGTAAAACAGCTTGCGTCATGCGGTCGCTGCGTATATGATGCGATGAGTAAA
TAAACAAATACGCAAGGGGAACGCATGAAGGTTATCGCTGTACTTAACCAGAAAGGCGGGTCAGGCAAGA
CGACCATCGCAACCCATCTAGCCCGCGCCCTGCAACTCGCCGGGGCCGATGTTCTGTTAGTCGATTCCGA
TCCCCAGGGCAGTGCCCGCGATTGGGCGGCCGTGCGGGAAGATCAACCGCTAACCGTTGTCGGCATCGAC
CGCCCGACGATTGACCGCGACGTGAAGGCCATCGGCCGGCGCGACTTCGTAGTGATCGACGGAGCGCCCC
AGGCGGCGGACTTGGCTGTGTCCGCGATCAAGGCAGCCGACTTCGTGCTGATTCCGGTGCAGCCAAGCCC
TTACGACATATGGGCCACCGCCGACCTGGTGGAGCTGGTTAAGCAGCGCATTGAGGTCACGGATGGAAGG
CTACAAGCGGCCTTTGTCGTGTCGCGGGCGATCAAAGGCACGCGCATCGGCGGTGAGGTTGCCGAGGCGC
TGGCCGGGTACGAGCTGCCCATTCTTGAGTCCCGTATCACGCAGCGCGTGAGCTACCCAGGCACTGCCGC
CGCCGGCACAACCGTTCTTGAATCAGAACCCGAGGGCGACGCTGCCCGCGAGGTCCAGGCGCTGGCCGCT
GAAATTAAATCAAAACTCATTTGAGTTAATGAGGTAAAGAGAAAATGAGCAAAAGCACAAACACGCTAAG
TGCCGGCCGTCCGAGCGCACGCAGCAGCAAGGCTGCAACGTTGGCCAGCCTGGCAGACACGCCAGCCATG
AAGCGGGTCAACTTTCAGTTGCCGGCGGAGGATCACACCAAGCTGAAGATGTACGCGGTACGCCAAGGCA
AGACCATTACCGAGCTGCTATCTGAATACATCGCGCAGCTACCAGAGTAAATGAGCAAATGAATAAATGA
GTAGATGAATTTTAGCGGCTAAAGGAGGCGGCATGGAAAATCAAGAACAACCAGGCACCGACGCCGTGGA
ATGCCCCATGTGTGGAGGAACGGGCGGTTGGCCAGGCGTAAGCGGCTGGGTTGTCTGCCGGCCCTGCAAT
GGCACTGGAACCCCCAAGCCCGAGGAATCGGCGTGAGCGGTCGCAAACCATCCGGCCCGGTACAAATCGG
CGCGGCGCTGGGTGATGACCTGGTGGAGAAGTTGAAGGCCGCGCAGGCCGCCCAGCGGCAACGCATCGAG
GCAGAAGCACGCCCCGGTGAATCGTGGCAAGCGGCCGCTGATCGAATCCGCAAAGAATCCCGGCAACCGC
CGGCAGCCGGTGCGTCGTCGATTAGGAAGCCGCCCAAGGGCGACGAGCAACCAGATTTTTTCGTTCCGAT
GCTCTATGACGTGGGCACCCGCGATAGTCGCAGCATCATGGACGTGGCCGTTTTCCGTCTGTCGAAGCGT
GACCGACGAGCTGGCGAGGTGATCCGCTACGAGCTTCCAGACGGGCACGTAGAGGTTTCCGCAGGGCCGG
CCGGCATGGCCAGTGTGTGGGATTACGACCTGGTACTGATGGCGGTTTCCCATCTAACCGAATCCATGAA
CCGATACCGGGAAGGGAAGGGAGACAAGCCCGGCCGCGTGTTCCGTCCACACGTTGCGGACGTACTCAAG
TTCTGCCGGCGAGCCGATGGCGGAAAGCAGAAAGACGACCTGGTAGAAACCTGCATTCGGTTAAACACCA
CGCACGTTGCCATGCAGCGTACGAAGAAGGCCAAGAACGGCCGCCTGGTGACGGTATCCGAGGGTGAAGC
CTTGATTAGCCGCTACAAGATCGTAAAGAGCGAAACCGGGCGGCCGGAGTACATCGAGATCGAGCTAGCT
GATTGGATGTACCGCGAGATCACAGAAGGCAAGAACCCGGACGTGCTGACGGTTCACCCCGATTACTTTT
TGATCGATCCCGGCATCGGCCGTTTTCTCTACCGCCTGGCACGCCGCGCCGCAGGCAAGGCAGAAGCCAG
ATGGTTGTTCAAGACGATCTACGAACGCAGTGGCAGCGCCGGAGAGTTCAAGAAGTTCTGTTTCACCGTG
CGCAAGCTGATCGGGTCAAATGACCTGCCGGAGTACGATTTGAAGGAGGAGGCGGGGCAGGCTGGCCCGA
TCCTAGTCATGCGCTACCGCAACCTGATCGAGGGCGAAGCATCCGCCGGTTCCTAATGTACGGAGCAGAT
GCTAGGGCAAATTGCCCTAGCAGGGGAAAAAGGTCGAAAAAGCTTCTTTCCTGTGGATAGCACGTACATT
GGGAACCCAAAGCCGTACATTGGGAACCGGAACCCGTACATTGGGAACCCAAAGCCGTACATTGGGAACC
GGTCACACATGTAAGTGACTGATATAAAAGAGAAAAAAGGCGATTTTTCCGCCTAAAACTCTTTAAAACT
TATTAAAACTCTTAAAACCCGCCTGGCCTGTGCATAACTGTCTGGCCAGCGCACAGCCGAAGAGCTGCAA
AAAGCGCCTACCCTTCGGTCGCTGCGCTCCCTACGCCCCGCCGCTTCGCGTCGGCCTATCGCGGCCGCTG
GCCGCTCAAAAATGGCTGGCCTACGGCCAGGCAATCTACCAGGGCGCGGACAAGCCGCGCCGTCGCCACT
CGACCGCCGGCGCCCACATCAAGGCACCGAGCTCCCATCCCCCCAGGGGCTGCGCCCCTCGGCCGCGAAC
GGCCTCACCCCAAAAATGGCAGCGCTGGCCAATTCGTGCGCGGAACCCCTATTTGTTTATTTTTCTAAAT
ACATTCAAATATGTATCCGCTCATGAGACAATAACCTTGATAAATGCTTCAATAATATTGAAAAAGGAAG
AGTATGGCTAAAATGAGAATATCACCGGAATTGAAAAAACTGATCGAAAAATACCGCTGCGCAAAAGATA
CGGAAGGAATGTCTCCTGCTAAGGTATATAAGCTGGTGGGAGAAAATGAAAACCTATATTTAAAAATGAC
GGACAGCCGGTATAAAGGGACCACCTATGATGTGGAACGGGAAAAGGACATGATGCTATGGCTGGAAGGA
AAGCTGCCTGTTCCAAAGGTCCTGCACTTTGAACGGCATGATGGCTGGAGCAATCTGCTCATGAGTGAGG
CCGATGGCGTCCTTTGCTCGGAAGAGTATGAAGATGAACAAAGCCCTGAAAAGATTATCGAGCTGTATGC
GGAGTGCATCAGGCTCTTTCACTCCATCGACATATCGGATTGTCCCTATACGAATAGCTTAGACAGCCGC
TTAGCCGAATTGGATTACTTACTGAATAACGATCTGGCCGATGTGGATTGCGAAAACTGGGAAGAGGACA
CTCCATTTAAAGATCCGCGCGAGCTGTATGATTTTTTAAAGACGGAAAAGCCCGAAGAGGAACTTGTCTT
TTCCCACGGCGACCTGGGAGACAGCAACATCTTTGTGAAAGATGGCAAAGTAAGTGGCTTTATTGATCTT
GGGAGAAGCGGCAGGGCGGACAAGTGGTATGACATTGCCTTCTGCGTCCGGTCGATCAGGGAGGATATCG
GGGAAGAACAGTATGTCGAGCTATTTTTTGACTTACTGGGGATCAAGCCTGATTGGGAGAAAATAAAATA
TTATATTTTACTGGATGAATTGTTTTAGCTGTCAGACCAAGTTTACTCATATATACTTTAGATTGATTTA
AAACTTCATTTTTAATTTAAAAGGATCTAGGTGAAGATCCTTTTTGATAATCTCATGACCAAAATCCCTT
AACGTGAGTTTTCGTTCCACTGAGCGTCAGACCCCGTAGAAAAGATCAAAGGATCTTCTTGAGATCCTTT
TTTTCTGCGCGTAATCTGCTGCTTGCAAACAAAAAAACCACCGCTACCAGCGGTGGTTTGTTTGCCGGAT
CAAGAGCTACCAACTCTTTTTCCGAAGGTAACTGGCTTCAGCAGAGCGCAGATACCAAATACTGTCCTTC
TAGTGTAGCCGTAGTTAGGCCACCACTTCAAGAACTCTGTAGCACCGCCTACATACCTCGCTCTGCTAAT
CCTGTTACCAGTGGCTGCTGCCAGTGGCGATAAGTCGTGTCTTACCGGGTTGGACTCAAGACGATAGTTA
CCGGATAAGGCGCAGCGGTCGGGCTGAACGGGGGGTTCGTGCACACAGCCCAGCTTGGAGCGAACGACCT
ACACCGAACTGAGATACCTACAGCGTGAGCTATGAGAAAGCGCCACGCTTCCCGAAGGGAGAAAGGCGGA
CAGGTATCCGGTAAGCGGCAGGGTCGGAACAGGAGAGCGCACGAGGGAGCTTCCAGGGGGAAACGCCTGG
TATCTTTATAGTCCTGTCGGGTTTCGCCACCTCTGACTTGAGCGTCGATTTTTGTGATGCTCGTCAGGGG
GGCGGAGCCTATGGAAAAACGCCAGCAACGCGGCCTTTTTACGGTTCCTGTGGTTGGCACATACAAATGG
ACGAACGGATAAACCTTTTCACGCCCTTTTAAATATCCGATTATTCTAATAAACGCTCTTTTCTCTTAGG
TTTACCCGCCAATATATCCTGTCAAACACTGATAGTTTAAACTCCCTCGGTCACATGTGCATCCTCTAGT
GGAGGGAGAGAGGATTTTGAGGAAATAATTAATTGAATTACTTGTATTATTGATAAAGTAATTTAGATAA
GTTGTTAGTACAACTTATTGCAACTATGGATAGACAAAAATCACTTATTTTAAGGGGAGAAGTATATAAC
AACTTATTATAAAATTTCTGAGCAGCCGGCCTCCTCCAATCAATCATAGAGAGTGGAGCCCATTCTGGAA
AACCAAGGAACCCCCAACTTGCACTGGTGCGGTGGCCCAATTCAAAAAAAACGGGGCCCAGCAAAGTAAC
GCCGTTGTAACGATTTATCAATCCAAACTCAAAAGGCGGCGAGATGCGTTTAACTCCGTGAAATTAACAA
ACCGCCAACAACTTGCAATTTGCAACTACCGTTTCCAAGAAGAACTCAACCACACAACGTATCCTATCCC
AAACCACACGCAACTAGTGACGCGTCATAAGGACACGTGTCACAATTTGACTGGTTAATAATTTCACCGC
TTTTGCTATAAATTACCTCCAATCCCCTTAGCTTCTTCACAATTCAGTTCCCAACCCTAACAATTCTTGT
TCATATCGCTTCTCTCTACTTTCAAGGTATGATCCAATTTCTCTCTTCTTTCTCTGTAATCCTTTCGTTG
AGTTTTGTTTCCGATCAATCATAGGTAGTTTTCTTGTTTCGAAGCATGAGATCTAGGAATTTTTTGTGAT
TTTCCAAAATTGAGATCGGTTTGAAATTGAATTTTACAGCTTGAATCTCAGATCTTGTTTTATCAATGTT
TTCGATGGCTTGCGATGTAGATCTATGATAATTGTGGTTCAGTTTTGTTAGGAATCGATTTCGGTTTAGC
AATTGCAGATTAATTAGGGTTTCCAATTGAATTCTTCAGATCCGTTATGGAATTATGTCAAATAATTTAT
TCAAATTGGAAATTATTGTTAGATCCACTCTTAATCTGTTTGATCCAAGCTTCAATTAGGGTTTTCACTT
GTTTCAATTTCTTGTTATGGATTCTGATTTATCTGTTGATGTTAGATCCACTCTTAATCTGTTTGATCCA
AGCGTTAATTAGGGTTTTCACTTGTTTCAATTTCGTGTGTTGGATTCTGATTTATCTGTTGTTGATGTGA
TTACAGAATGCCACAGAAAAAGCAGAACCTCCAACTAGCAGTAGCTCTGCTCATTCTATTATCATTAATA
TCATCTTCATCATCTGCTAGGCCCTTGAATGATTTCAGCCAGCTTGCAGAAACCTCAAACATCGCACTTC
CAAGTGAGAGGGCAATGCCGGAGGAGAAGGAAGGACACATATCAGTAGTACGGGAAAGAGGCGGTGCAAA
ATCATATGGGCCATTGATCCTGAACATGCTCCCTAAGGGGAAAGTTCCTTCATCTGGACCAAGCAAAGGG
ACCAACAACCTCAACAACTAGGCTTCTCTAGCTAGAGTCGATCGACAAGCTCGAGTTTCTCCATAATAAT
GTGTGAGTAGTTCCCAGATAAGGGAATTAGGGTTCCTATAGGGTTTCGCTCATGTGTTGAGCATATAAGA
AACCCTTAGTATGTATTTGTATTTGTAAAATACTTCTATCAATAAAATTTCTAATTCCTAAAACCAAAAT
CCAGTACTAAAATCCAGATCGCTAAGCTTGAATTCTTGCGGAGAGCGGAGAATTAAGGGAGTCACGTTAT
GACCCCCGCCGATGACGCGGGACAAGCCGTTTTACGTTTGGAACTGACAGAACCGCAACGTTGAAGGAGC
CACTCAGCCGCGGGTTTCTGGAGTTTAATGAGCTAAGCACATACGTCAGAAACCATTATTGCGCGTTCAA
AAGTCGCCTAAGGTCACTATCAGCTAGCAAATATTTCTTGTCAAAAATGCTCCACTGACGTTCCATAAAT
TCCCCTCGGTATCCAATTAGAGTCTCATATTCACTCTCAAATGATTGAACAAGATGGATTGCACGCAGGT
TCTCCGGCCGCTTGGGTGGAGAGGCTATTCGGCTATGACTGGGCACAACAGACAATCGGCTGCTCTGATG
CCGCCGTGTTCCGGCTGTCAGCGCAGGGGCGCCCGGTTCTTTTTGTCAAGACCGACCTGTCCGGTGCCCT
GAATGAACTCCAAGACGAGGCAGCGCGGCTATCGTGGCTGGCCACGACGGGCGTTCCTTGCGCAGCTGTG
CTCGACGTTGTCACTGAAGCGGGAAGGGACTGGCTGCTATTGGGCGAAGTGCCGGGGCAGGATCTCCTGT
CATCTCACCTTGCTCCTGCCGAGAAAGTATCCATCATGGCTGATGC
Features (pLannotate 1.2.2; 24 found; start..end, strand, type, name):
      1..242     +  CDS            NeoR/KanR (fragment): aminoglycoside phosphotransferase confers resistance to neomycin, kanamycin, and G418 (Geneticin®)
    255..507     +  terminator     NOS terminator: nopaline synthase terminator and poly(A) signal
    618..642     -  misc_feature   LB T-DNA repeat: left border repeat from nopaline C58 T-DNA
    734..1365    +  rep_origin     oriV: incP origin of replication
   1452..1556    +  promoter       AmpR promoter: bla
   1557..2417    +  CDS            AmpR: β-lactamase; bla; confers resistance to ampicillin, carbenicillin, and related antibiotics
   2588..3176    +  rep_origin     ori: high-copy-number ColE1/pMB1/pBR322/pUC origin of replication
   3512..4657    +  CDS            trfA: TRFA_ECOLX - Experimental evidence at protein level: Swiss-Prot protein existence level 1. Also involved in plasmid copy number control, promoting intermolecular coupling of protein bound iterons at oriV, which inhibits replication initiation. From Escherichia coli.
   4816..4840    -  misc_feature   RB T-DNA repeat: right border repeat from nopaline C58 T-DNA
   4962..5141    +  promoter       NOS promoter: nopaline synthase promoter
   5163..5957    +  CDS            NeoR/KanR: aminoglycoside phosphotransferase from Tn5; aph(3')-II (or nptII); confers resistance to neomycin, kanamycin, and G418 (Geneticin®)
   5970..6222    +  terminator     NOS terminator: nopaline synthase terminator and poly(A) signal
   6317..6341    -  misc_feature   LB T-DNA repeat: left border repeat from nopaline C58 T-DNA
   6605..7234    +  CDS            pVS1 StaA: stability protein from the Pseudomonas plasmid pVS1 (Heeb et al., 2000)
   7663..8736    +  CDS            pVS1 RepA: replication protein from the Pseudomonas plasmid pVS1 (Heeb et al., 2000)
   8802..8996    +  rep_origin     pVS1 oriV: origin of replication for the Pseudomonas plasmid pVS1 (Heeb et al., 2000)
   9202..9262    +  rep_origin     oriV (fragment): incP origin of replication
   9279..9383    +  promoter       AmpR promoter: bla
   9384..10178   +  CDS            KanR: aminoglycoside phosphotransferase; aphA-3; confers resistance to kanamycin
  10349..10937   +  rep_origin     ori: high-copy-number ColE1/pMB1/pBR322/pUC origin of replication
  11060..11084   -  misc_feature   RB T-DNA repeat: right border repeat from nopaline C58 T-DNA
  12586..12760   +  polyA_signal   CaMV poly(A) signal: cauliflower mosaic virus polyadenylation signal
  12860..13039   +  promoter       NOS promoter: nopaline synthase promoter
  13061..13416   +  CDS            NeoR/KanR (fragment): aminoglycoside phosphotransferase confers resistance to neomycin, kanamycin, and G418 (Geneticin®)
