[The description below was written by a language model from this plasmid's Addgene catalogue record and pLannotate feature annotations shown in this document.]
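Description:
LjUBQ:MtIDA10:T35s is a plant expression binary vector built on the EC50505 backbone for overexpressing a small peptide-coding gene from Medicago truncatula. The insert is Medtr3g094130.1 (IDA10), a 294 bp coding sequence placed under the Lotus japonicus ubiquitin promoter, a strong constitutive plant promoter, and followed by the 35S terminator. The catalogue lists this terminator in the tag field, but it is a regulatory element rather than a protein fusion. The record gives kanamycin as the bacterial selection, describes the plasmid as high copy in E. coli, and lists neomycin/G418-type selection for plant cells.

The feature table comes from a partial NGS assembly of 13,416 nt, which is larger than backbone plus insert (about 10.8 kb). It contains duplicated elements: two sets of T-DNA left and right borders, two NOS promoter–NeoR/KanR–NOS terminator cassettes (one split across the ends of the circular record), two ColE1-type origins, and both an IncP oriV/trfA/AmpR segment and a pVS1 StaA/RepA/oriV segment with an aphA-3 KanR gene. This may reflect an assembly artefact or mixed reads, so the table should not be taken as a definitive map.

The portion consistent with the catalogue has the pVS1 replicon for maintenance in Agrobacterium, a ColE1 origin and bacterial KanR for E. coli, and a T-DNA. Within the T-DNA, an unannotated stretch after the right border presumably holds the ubiquitin promoter and IDA10. It is followed by the CaMV poly(A) signal and the NOS-driven nptII plant marker. The construct is suited to Agrobacterium-mediated transformation for studying the effects of IDA10 peptide overexpression.
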