Addgene plasmid #164743: LjUBQ:MtIDA10:T35s
Purpose: Overexpression of Peptide coding gene (Binary vector)
Depositing lab: Wolf Scheible. Depositing organization: Noble Research Institute, LLC.
Backbone
  Vector backbone: EC50505
  Backbone size w/o insert (bp): 10475
  Vector type: Plant Expression
  Selectable markers: Neomycin (select with G418) ; N/A
Growth in bacteria
  Bacterial resistance: Kanamycin, 50 μg/mL
  Growth temperature: 37°C
  Growth strain: DH5alpha
  Copy number: High Copy
Gene/Insert
  Gene/Insert name: Medtr3g094130.1 (alt names: IDA10; KEH35558.1)
  Species: Medicago truncatula
  Insert size (bp): 294
  Promoter: Lotus japonicus Ubiquitin
  Tag / fusion protein: Terminator 35S (C terminal on insert)
  Cloning method: Unknown
Terms and licenses: Academic/Nonprofit Terms; Industry Terms: Not Available to Industry
Depositor comments: Cloned by Sonali/Shulan
How to cite: LjUBQ:MtIDA10:T35s was a gift from Wolf Scheible (Addgene plasmid # 164743 ; http://n2t.net/addgene:164743 ; RRID:Addgene_164743)
