>Addgene plasmid #164743 | LjUBQ:MtIDA10:T35s | depositor partial sequence | sequence record 319968 | partial
ATGCCACAGAAAAAGCAGAACCTCCAACTAGCAGTAGCTCTGCTCATTCTATTATCATTAATATCATCTT
CATCATCTGCTAGGCCCTTGAATGATTTCAGCCAGCTTGCAGAAACCTCAAACATCGCACTTCCAAGTGA
GAGGGCAATGCCGGAGGAGAAGGAAGGACACATATCAGTAGTACGGGAAAGAGGCGGTGCAAAATCATAT
GGGCCATTGATCCTGAACATGCTCCCTAAGGGGAAAGTTCCTTCATCTGGACCAAGCAAAGGGACCAACA
ACCTCAACAACTAG
